>Addgene plasmid #117614 | pEPOR2KN0047 | addgene full sequence | sequence record 228345 | Addgene NGS Result
GAACACTCTGTGCCGATGTATCACCTCTCGCAAGAATTCAAGCTTGGAGGTCAACATGGTGGAGCACGAC
ACTCTGGTCTACTCCAAAAATGTCAAAGATACAGTCTCAGAAGATCAAAGGGCTATTGAGACTTTTCAAC
AAAGGATAATTTCGGGAAACCTCCTCGGATTCCATTGCCCAGCTATCTGTCACTTCATCGAAAGGACAGT
AGAAAAGGAAGGTGGCTCCTACAAATGCCATCATTGCGATAAAGGAAAGGCTATCATTCAAGATCTCTCT
GCCGACAGTGGTCCCAAAGATGGACCCCCACCCACGAGGAGCATCGTGGAAAAAGAAGAGGTTCCAACCA
CGTCTACAAAGCAAGTGGATTGATGTGATAACATGGTGGAGCACGACACTCTGGTCTACTCCAAAAATGT
CAAAGATACAGTCTCAGAAGATCAAAGGGCTATTGAGACTTTTCAACAAAGGATAATTTCGGGAAACCTC
CTCGGATTCCATTGCCCAGCTATCTGTCACTTCATCGAAAGGACAGTAGAAAAGGAAGGTGGCTCCTACA
AATGCCATCATTGCGATAAAGGAAAGGCTATCATTCAAGATCTCTCTGCCGACAGTGGTCCCAAAGATGG
ACCCCCACCCACGAGGAGCATCGTGGAAAAAGAAGAGGTTCCAACCACGTCTACAAAGCAAGTGGATTGA
TGTGACATCTCCACTGACGTAAGGGATGACGCACAATCCCACTATCCTTCGCAAGACCCTTCCTCTATAT
AAGGAAGTTCATTTCATTTGGAGAGGACACGCTCGAGTATAAGAGCTCATTTTTACAACAATTACCAACA
ACAACAAACAACAAACAACATTACAATTACATTTACAATTATCGATACAATGGACAAGAAGTACTCCATT
GGGCTCGATATCGGCACAAACAGCGTCGGCTGGGCCGTCATTACGGACGAGTACAAGGTGCCGAGCAAAA
AATTCAAAGTTCTGGGCAATACCGATCGCCACAGCATAAAGAAGAACCTCATTGGCGCCCTCCTGTTCGA
CTCCGGGGAGACGGCCGAAGCCACGCGGCTCAAAAGAACAGCACGGCGCAGATATACCCGCAGAAAGAAT
CGGATCTGCTACCTGCAGGAGATCTTTAGTAATGAGATGGCTAAGGTGGATGACTCTTTCTTCCATAGGC
TGGAGGAGTCCTTTTTGGTGGAGGAGGATAAAAAGCACGAGCGCCACCCAATCTTTGGCAATATCGTGGA
CGAGGTGGCGTACCATGAAAAGTACCCAACCATATATCATCTGAGGAAGAAGCTTGTAGACAGTACTGAT
AAGGCTGACTTGCGGTTGATCTATCTCGCGCTGGCGCATATGATCAAATTTCGGGGACACTTCCTCATCG
AGGGGGACCTGAACCCAGACAACAGCGATGTCGACAAACTCTTTATCCAACTGGTTCAGACTTACAATCA
GCTTTTCGAAGAGAACCCGATCAACGCATCCGGAGTTGACGCCAAAGCAATCCTGAGCGCTAGGCTGTCC
AAATCCCGGCGGCTCGAAAACCTCATCGCACAGCTCCCTGGGGAGAAGAAGAACGGCCTGTTTGGTAATC
TTATCGCCCTGTCACTCGGGCTGACCCCCAACTTTAAATCTAACTTCGACCTGGCCGAAGATGCCAAGCT
TCAACTGAGCAAAGACACCTACGATGATGATCTCGACAATCTGCTGGCCCAGATCGGCGACCAGTACGCA
GACCTTTTTTTGGCGGCAAAGAACCTGTCAGACGCCATTCTGCTGAGTGATATTCTGCGAGTGAACACGG
AGATCACCAAAGCTCCGCTGAGCGCTAGTATGATCAAGCGCTATGATGAGCACCACCAAGACTTGACTTT
GCTGAAGGCCCTTGTCAGACAGCAACTGCCTGAGAAGTACAAGGAAATTTTCTTCGATCAGTCTAAAAAT
GGCTACGCCGGATACATTGACGGCGGAGCAAGCCAGGAGGAATTTTACAAATTTATTAAGCCCATCTTGG
AAAAAATGGACGGCACCGAGGAGCTGCTGGTAAAGCTTAACAGAGAAGATCTGTTGCGCAAACAGCGCAC
TTTCGACAATGGAAGCATCCCCCACCAGATTCACCTGGGCGAACTGCACGCTATCCTCAGGCGGCAAGAG
GATTTCTACCCCTTTTTGAAAGATAACAGGGAAAAGATTGAGAAAATCCTCACATTTCGGATACCCTACT
ATGTAGGCCCCCTCGCCCGGGGAAATTCCAGATTCGCGTGGATGACTCGCAAATCAGAAGAGACTATCAC
TCCCTGGAACTTCGAGGAAGTCGTGGATAAGGGGGCCTCTGCCCAGTCCTTCATCGAAAGGATGACTAAC
TTTGATAAAAATCTGCCTAACGAAAAGGTGCTTCCTAAACACTCTCTGCTGTACGAGTACTTCACAGTTT
ATAACGAGCTCACCAAGGTCAAATACGTCACAGAAGGGATGAGAAAGCCAGCATTCCTGTCTGGAGAGCA
GAAGAAAGCTATCGTGGACCTCCTCTTCAAGACGAACCGGAAAGTTACCGTGAAACAGCTCAAAGAAGAT
TATTTCAAAAAGATTGAATGTTTCGACTCTGTTGAAATCAGCGGAGTGGAGGATCGCTTCAACGCATCCC
TGGGAACGTATCACGATCTCCTGAAAATCATTAAAGACAAGGACTTCCTGGACAATGAGGAGAACGAGGA
CATTCTTGAGGACATTGTCCTCACCCTTACGTTGTTTGAAGATAGGGAGATGATTGAAGAACGCTTGAAA
ACTTACGCTCATCTCTTCGACGACAAAGTCATGAAACAGCTCAAGAGGCGCCGATATACAGGATGGGGGC
GGCTGTCAAGAAAACTGATCAATGGGATCCGAGACAAGCAGAGTGGAAAGACAATCCTGGATTTTCTTAA
GTCCGATGGATTTGCCAACCGGAACTTCATGCAGTTGATCCATGATGACTCTCTCACCTTTAAGGAGGAC
ATCCAGAAAGCACAAGTTTCTGGCCAGGGGGACAGTCTCCACGAGCACATCGCTAATCTTGCAGGTAGCC
CAGCTATCAAAAAGGGAATACTGCAGACCGTTAAGGTCGTGGATGAACTCGTCAAAGTAATGGGAAGGCA
TAAGCCCGAGAATATCGTTATCGAGATGGCCCGAGAGAACCAAACTACCCAGAAGGGACAGAAGAACAGT
AGGGAAAGGATGAAGAGGATTGAAGAGGGTATAAAAGAACTGGGGTCCCAAATCCTTAAGGAACACCCAG
TTGAAAACACCCAGCTTCAGAATGAGAAGCTCTACCTGTACTACCTGCAGAACGGCAGGGACATGTACGT
GGATCAGGAACTGGACATCAATCGGCTCTCCGACTACGACGTGGATCATATCGTGCCCCAGTCTTTTCTC
GCAGATGATTCTATTGATAATAAAGTGTTGACAAGATCCGATAAAAATAGAGGGAAGAGTGATAACGTCC
CCTCAGAAGAAGTTGTCAAGAAAATGAAAAATTATTGGCGGCAGCTGCTGAACGCCAAACTGATCACACA
ACGGAAGTTCGATAATCTGACTAAGGCTGAACGAGGTGGCCTGTCTGAGTTGGATAAAGCCGGCTTCATC
AAAAGGCAGCTTGTTGAGACACGCCAGATCACCAAGCACGTGGCCCAAATTCTCGATTCACGCATGAACA
CCAAGTACGATGAAAATGACAAACTGATTCGAGAGGTGAAAGTTATTACTCTGAAGTCTAAGCTGGTTTC
AGATTTCAGAAAGGACTTTCAGTTTTATAAGGTGAGAGAGATCAACAATTACCACCATGCGCATGATGCC
TACCTGAATGCAGTGGTAGGCACTGCACTTATCAAAAAATATCCCGCGCTTGAATCTGAATTTGTTTACG
GAGACTATAAAGTGTACGATGTTAGGAAAATGATCGCAAAGTCTGAGCAGGAAATAGGCAAGGCCACCGC
TAAGTACTTCTTTTACAGCAATATTATGAATTTTTTCAAGACCGAGATTACACTGGCCAATGGAGAGATT
CGGAAGGCACCACTTATCGAAACAAACGGAGAAACAGGAGAAATCGTGTGGGACAAGGGTAGGGATTTCG
CGACAGTCCGGAAGGTCCTGTCCATGCCGCAGGTGAACATCGTTAAAAAGACCGAAGTACAGACCGGAGG
CTTCTCCAAGGAAAGTATCCTCCCGAAAAGGAACAGCGACAAGCTGATCGCACGCAAAAAAGATTGGGAC
CCCAAGAAATACGGCGGATTCGATTCTCCTACAGTCGCTTACAGTGTACTGGTTGTGGCCAAAGTGGAGA
AAGGGAAGTCTAAAAAACTCAAAAGCGTCAAGGAACTGCTGGGCATCACAATCATGGAGCGATCAAGCTT
CGAAAAAAACCCCATCGACTTTCTCGAGGCGAAAGGATATAAAGAGGTCAAAAAAGACCTCATCATTAAG
CTTCCCAAGTACTCTCTCTTTGAGCTTGAAAACGGCCGGAAACGAATGCTCGCTAGTGCGGGCGAGCTGC
AGAAAGGTAACGAGCTGGCACTGCCCTCTAAATACGTTAATTTCTTGTATCTGGCCAGCCACTATGAAAA
GCTCAAAGGATCTCCCGAAGATAATGAGCAGAAGCAGCTGTTCGTGGAACAACACAAACACTACCTTGAT
GAGATCATCGAGCAAATAAGCGAATTCTCCAAAAGAGTGATCCTCGCCGACGCTAACCTCGATAAGGTGC
TTTCTGCTTACAATAAGCACAGGGATAAGCCCATCAGGGAGCAGGCAGAAAACATTATCCACTTGTTTAC
TCTGACCAACTTGGGCGCGCCTGCAGCCTTCAAGTACTTCGACACCACCATAGACAGAAAGCGGTACACC
TCTACAAAGGAGGTCCTGGACGCCACACTGATTCATCAGTCAATTACGGGGCTCTATGAAACAAGAATCG
ACCTCTCTCAGCTCGGTGGAGACAGCAGGGCTGACCCCAAGAAGAAGAGGAAGGTGGGTTCGATGGTGAG
CAAGGGCGAGGAGCTGTTCACCGGGGTGGTGCCCATCCTGGTCGAGCTGGACGGCGACGTAAACGGCCAC
AAGTTCAGCGTGTCCGGCGAGGGCGAGGGCGATGCCACCTACGGCAAGCTGACCCTGAAGTTCATCTGCA
CCACCGGCAAGCTGCCCGTGCCCTGGCCCACCCTCGTGACCACCTTCGGCTACGGCCTGCAGTGCTTCGC
CCGCTACCCCGACCACATGAAGCAGCACGACTTCTTCAAGTCCGCCATGCCCGAAGGCTACGTCCAGGAG
CGCACCATCTTCTTCAAGGACGACGGCAACTACAAGACCCGCGCCGAGGTGAAGTTCGAGGGCGACACCC
TGGTGAACCGCATCGAGCTGAAGGGCATCGACTTCAAGGAGGACGGCAACATCCTGGGGCACAAGCTGGA
GTACAACTACAACAGCCACAACGTCTATATCATGGCCGACAAGCAGAAGAACGGCATCAAGGTGAACTTC
AAGATCCGCCACAACATCGAGGACGGCAGCGTGCAGCTCGCCGACCACTACCAGCAGAACACCCCCATCG
GCGACGGCCCCGTGCTGCTGCCCGACAACCACTACCTGAGCTACCAGTCCGCCCTGAGCAAAGACCCCAA
CGAGAAGCGCGATCACATGGTCCTGCTGGAGTTCGTGACCGCCGCCGGGATCACTCTCGGCATGGACGAG
CTGTACAAGTGAGCTTGTCAAGCAGATCGTTCAAACATTTGGCAATAAAGTTTCTTAAGATTGAATCCTG
TTGCCGGTCTTGCGATGATTATCATATAATTTCTGTTGAATTACGTTAAGCATGTAATAATTAACATGTA
ATGCATGACGTTATTTATGAGATGGGTTTTTATGATTAGAGTCCCGCAATTATACATTTAATACGCGATA
GAAAACAAAATATAGCGCGCAAACTAGGATAAATTATCGCGCGCGGTGTCATCTATGTTACTAGATCGAC
GCTACTAGAATTCGAGCTCGGAGCATCTTCATTCTTAAGATATGAAGATAATCTTCAAAAGGCCCCTGGG
AATCTGAAAGAAGAGAAGCAGGCCCATTTATATGGGAAAGAACAATAGTATTTCTTATATAGGCCCATTT
AAGTTGAAAACAATCTTCAAAAGTCCCACATCGCTTAGATAAGAAAACGAAGCTGAGTTTATATACAGCT
AGAGTCGAAGTAGTGATTGGGAAGTATCAACAAGCCATGTTTTAGAGCTAGAAATAGCAAGTTAAAATAA
GGCTAGTCCGTTATCAACTTGAAAAAGTGGCACCGAGTCGGTGCTTTTTTTCTAGACCCAGCTTTCTTGT
ACAAAGTTGGCATTACGCTTTACGAGGATGCACATGTGACCGAGGGACACGAAGTGATCCGTTTAAACTA
TCAGTGTTTGACAGGATATATTGGCGGGTAAACCTAAGAGAAAAGAGCGTTTATTAGAATAATCGGATAT
TTAAAAGGGCGTGAAAAGGTTTATCCGTTCGTCCATTTGTATGTGCATGCCAACCACAGGGTTCCCCTCG
GGAGTCAGCCGTGCGGCTGCATGAAATCCTGGCCGGTTTGTCTGATGCCAAGCTGGCGGCCTGGCCGGCC
AGCTTGGCCGCTGAAGAAACCGAGCGCCGCCGTCTAAAAAGGTGATGTGTATTTGAGTAAAACAGCTTGC
GTCATGCGGTCGCTGCGTATATGATGCGATGAGTAAATAAACAAATACGCAAGGGGAACGCATGAAGGTT
ATCGCTGTACTTAACCAGAAAGGCGGGTCAGGCAAGACGACCATCGCAACCCATCTAGCCCGCGCCCTGC
AACTCGCCGGGGCCGATGTTCTGTTAGTCGATTCCGATCCCCAGGGCAGTGCCCGCGATTGGGCGGCCGT
GCGGGAAGATCAACCGCTAACCGTTGTCGGCATCGACCGCCCGACGATTGACCGCGACGTGAAGGCCATC
GGCCGGCGCGACTTCGTAGTGATCGACGGAGCGCCCCAGGCGGCGGACTTGGCTGTGTCCGCGATCAAGG
CAGCCGACTTCGTGCTGATTCCGGTGCAGCCAAGCCCTTACGACATATGGGCCACCGCCGACCTGGTGGA
GCTGGTTAAGCAGCGCATTGAGGTCACGGATGGAAGGCTACAAGCGGCCTTTGTCGTGTCGCGGGCGATC
AAAGGCACGCGCATCGGCGGTGAGGTTGCCGAGGCGCTGGCCGGGTACGAGCTGCCCATTCTTGAGTCCC
GTATCACGCAGCGCGTGAGCTACCCAGGCACTGCCGCCGCCGGCACAACCGTTCTTGAATCAGAACCCGA
GGGCGACGCTGCCCGCGAGGTCCAGGCGCTGGCCGCTGAAATTAAATCAAAACTCATTTGAGTTAATGAG
GTAAAGAGAAAATGAGCAAAAGCACAAACACGCTAAGTGCCGGCCGTCCGAGCGCACGCAGCAGCAAGGC
TGCAACGTTGGCCAGCCTGGCAGACACGCCAGCCATGAAGCGGGTCAACTTTCAGTTGCCGGCGGAGGAT
CACACCAAGCTGAAGATGTACGCGGTACGCCAAGGCAAGACCATTACCGAGCTGCTATCTGAATACATCG
CGCAGCTACCAGAGTAAATGAGCAAATGAATAAATGAGTAGATGAATTTTAGCGGCTAAAGGAGGCGGCA
TGGAAAATCAAGAACAACCAGGCACCGACGCCGTGGAATGCCCCATGTGTGGAGGAACGGGCGGTTGGCC
AGGCGTAAGCGGCTGGGTTGTCTGCCGGCCCTGCAATGGCACTGGAACCCCCAAGCCCGAGGAATCGGCG
TGAGCGGTCGCAAACCATCCGGCCCGGTACAAATCGGCGCGGCGCTGGGTGATGACCTGGTGGAGAAGTT
GAAGGCCGCGCAGGCCGCCCAGCGGCAACGCATCGAGGCAGAAGCACGCCCCGGTGAATCGTGGCAAGCG
GCCGCTGATCGAATCCGCAAAGAATCCCGGCAACCGCCGGCAGCCGGTGCGTCGTCGATTAGGAAGCCGC
CCAAGGGCGACGAGCAACCAGATTTTTTCGTTCCGATGCTCTATGACGTGGGCACCCGCGATAGTCGCAG
CATCATGGACGTGGCCGTTTTCCGTCTGTCGAAGCGTGACCGACGAGCTGGCGAGGTGATCCGCTACGAG
CTTCCAGACGGGCACGTAGAGGTTTCCGCAGGGCCGGCCGGCATGGCCAGTGTGTGGGATTACGACCTGG
TACTGATGGCGGTTTCCCATCTAACCGAATCCATGAACCGATACCGGGAAGGGAAGGGAGACAAGCCCGG
CCGCGTGTTCCGTCCACACGTTGCGGACGTACTCAAGTTCTGCCGGCGAGCCGATGGCGGAAAGCAGAAA
GACGACCTGGTAGAAACCTGCATTCGGTTAAACACCACGCACGTTGCCATGCAGCGTACGAAGAAGGCCA
AGAACGGCCGCCTGGTGACGGTATCCGAGGGTGAAGCCTTGATTAGCCGCTACAAGATCGTAAAGAGCGA
AACCGGGCGGCCGGAGTACATCGAGATCGAGCTAGCTGATTGGATGTACCGCGAGATTACAGAAGGCAAG
AACCCGGACGTGCTGACGGTTCACCCCGATTACTTTTTGATCGATCCCGGCATCGGCCGTTTTCTCTACC
GCCTGGCACGCCGCGCCGCAGGCAAGGCAGAAGCCAGATGGTTGTTCAAGACGATCTACGAACGCAGTGG
CAGCGCCGGAGAGTTCAAGAAGTTCTGTTTCACCGTGCGCAAGCTGATCGGGTCAAATGACCTGCCGGAG
TACGATTTGAAGGAGGAGGCGGGGCAGGCTGGCCCGATCCTAGTCATGCGCTACCGCAACCTGATCGAGG
GCGAAGCATCCGCCGGTTCCTAATGTACGGAGCAGATGCTAGGGCAAATTGCCCTAGCAGGGGAAAAAGG
TCGAAAAAGCTTCTTTCCTGTGGATAGCACGTACATTGGGAACCCAAAGCCGTACATTGGGAACCGGAAC
CCGTACATTGGGAACCCAAAGCCGTACATTGGGAACCGGTCACACATGTAAGTGACTGATATAAAAGAGA
AAAAAGGCGATTTTTCCGCCTAAAACTCTTTAAAACTTATTAAAACTCTTAAAACCCGCCTGGCCTGTGC
ATAACTGTCTGGCCAGCGCACAGCCGAACAGCTGCAAAAAGCGCCCACATCAAGGCTCCGAGTGCGCGGA
ACCCCTATTTGTTTATTTTTCTAAATACATTCAAATATGTATCCGCTCATGAGACAATAACCCGCCTGGC
CTGTGCATAACTGTCTGGCCAGCGCACAGCCGAACAGCTGCAAAAAGCGCCCACATCAAGGCTCCGAGTG
CGCGGAACCCCTATTTGTTTATTTTTCTAAATACATTCAAATATGTATCCGCTCATGAGACAATAACCCT
GATAAATGCTTCAATAATATTGAAAAAGGAAGAGTATGGCTAAAATGAGAATATCACCGGAATTGAAAAA
ACTGATCGAAAAATACCGCTGCGTAAAAGATACGGAAGGAATGTCTCCTGCTAAGGTATATAAGCTGGTG
GGAGAAAATGAAAACCTATATTTAAAAATGACGGACAGCCGGTATAAAGGGACCACCTATGATGTGGAAC
GGGAAAAGGACATGATGCTATGGCTGGAAGGAAAGCTGCCTGTTCCAAAGGTCCTGCACTTTGAACGGCA
TGATGGCTGGAGCAATCTGCTCATGAGTGAGGCCGATGGCGTCCTTTGCTCGGAAGAGTATGAAGATGAA
CAAAGCCCTGAAAAGATTATCGAGCTGTATGCGGAGTGCATCAGGCTCTTTCACTCCATCGACATATCGG
ATTGTCCCTATACGAATAGCTTAGACAGCCGCTTAGCCGAATTGGATTACTTACTGAATAACGATCTGGC
CGATGTGGATTGCGAAAACTGGGAAGAGGACACTCCATTTAAAGATCCGCGCGAGCTGTATGATTTTTTA
AAGACGGAAAAGCCCGAAGAGGAACTTGTCTTTTCCCACGGCGACCTGGGAGACAGCAACATCTTTGTGA
AAGATGGCAAAGTAAGTGGCTTTATTGATCTTGGGAGAAGCGGCAGGGCGGACAAGTGGTATGACATTGC
CTTCTGCGTCCGGTCGCTCAGGGAGGATATCGGGGAAGAACAGTATGTCGAGCTATTTTTTGACTTACTG
GGGATCAAGCCTGATTGGGAGAAAATAAAATATTATATTTTACTGGATGAATTGTTTTAGCTGTCAGACC
AAGTTTACTCATATATACTTTAGATTGATTTAAAACTTCATTTTTAATTTAAAAGGATCTAGGTGAAGAT
CCTTTTTGATAATCTCATGACCAAAATCCCTTAACGTGAGTTTTCGTTCCACTGAGCGTCAGACCCCGTA
GAAAAGATCAAAGGATCTTCTTGAGATCCTTTTTTTCTGCGCGTAATCTGCTGCTTGCAAACAAAAAAAC
CACCGCTACCAGCGGTGGTTTGTTTGCCGGATCAAGAGCTACCAACTCTTTTTCCGAAGGTAACTGGCTT
CAGCAGAGCGCAGATACCAAATACTGTTCTTCTAGTGTAGCCGTAGTTAGGCCACCACTTCAAGAACTCT
GTAGCACCGCCTACATACCTCGCTCTGCTAATCCTGTTACCAGTGGCTGCTGCCAGTGGCGATAAGTCGT
GTCTTACCGGGTTGGACTCAAGACGATAGTTACCGGATAAGGCGCAGCGGTCGGGCTGAACGGGGGGTTC
GTGCACACAGCCCAGCTTGGAGCGAACGACCTACACCGAACTGAGATACCTACAGCGTGAGCTATGAGAA
AGCGCCACGCTTCCCGAAGGGAGAAAGGCGGACAGGTATCCGGTAAGCGGCAGGGTCGGAACAGGAGAGC
GCACGAGGGAGCTTCCAGGGGGAAACGCCTGGTATCTTTATAGTCCTGTCGGGTTTCGCCACCTCTGACT
TGAGCGTCGATTTTTGTGATGCTCGTCAGGGGGGCGGAGCCTATGGAAAAACGCCAGCAACGCGGCCTTT
TTACGGTTCCTGCTCGGATCTGTTGGACCGGACAGTAGTCATGGTTGATGGGCTGCCTGTATCGAGTGGT
GATTTTGTGCCGAGCTGCCGGTCGGGGAGCTGTTGGCTGGCTGGTGGCAGGATATATTGTGGTGTAAACA
AATTGACGCTTAGACAACTTAATAACACATTGCGGACGTTTTTAATGTACTGGGGTT
Features (pLannotate 1.2.2; 16 found; start..end, strand, type, name):
    127..803     +  promoter       CaMV 35S promoter (enhanced): cauliflower mosaic virus 35S promoter with a duplicated enhancer region
    828..881     +  misc_feature   TMV Ω: translational enhancer from the tobacco mosaic virus 5'-leader sequence (Gallie et al., 1988)
    890..4993    +  CDS            Cas9: Cas9 (Csn1) endonuclease from the Streptococcus pyogenes Type II CRISPR/Cas system generates RNA-guided double strand breaks in DNA
   5033..5749    +  CDS            EYFP: EYFP is a basic (constitutively fluorescent) green/yellow fluorescent protein published in 1996, derived from Aequorea victoria. It is reported to be a very rapidly-maturing weak dimer with high acid sensitivity.
   5765..6017    +  terminator     NOS terminator: nopaline synthase terminator and poly(A) signal
   6269..6344    +  misc_RNA       gRNA scaffold: guide RNA scaffold for the Streptococcus pyogenes CRISPR/Cas9 system
   6356..6377    -  protein_bind   attB2 (fragment): mutant version of attB; recombination site for the Gateway® BP reaction BP Clonase™
   6449..6473    +  misc_feature   RB T-DNA repeat: right border repeat from nopaline C58 T-DNA
   6782..7411    +  CDS            pVS1 StaA: stability protein from the Pseudomonas plasmid pVS1 (Heeb et al., 2000)
   7840..8913    +  CDS            pVS1 RepA: replication protein from the Pseudomonas plasmid pVS1 (Heeb et al., 2000)
   8979..9173    +  rep_origin     pVS1 oriV: origin of replication for the Pseudomonas plasmid pVS1 (Heeb et al., 2000)
   9235..9303    +  promoter       AmpR promoter (fragment): bla
   9381..9485    +  promoter       AmpR promoter: bla
   9486..10280   +  CDS            KanR: aminoglycoside phosphotransferase; aphA-3; confers resistance to kanamycin
  10451..11039   +  rep_origin     ori: high-copy-number ColE1/pMB1/pBR322/pUC origin of replication
  11175..11199   +  misc_feature   LB T-DNA repeat: left border repeat from nopaline C58 T-DNA
