[The description below was written by a language model from this plasmid's Addgene catalogue record and pLannotate feature annotations shown in this document.]
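Description:
pEPOR2KN0047 is a Level 2 MoClo (Golden Gate) plant expression construct built in the binary backbone pICSL4723. It combines two previously assembled Level 1 transcription units, which were joined through BpiI sites that were destroyed during assembly. The backbone carries nopaline-type left and right T-DNA border repeats. It also has the pVS1 replication and stability functions (oriV, RepA, StaA), which maintain the plasmid in Agrobacterium, and a high-copy ColE1/pUC-type origin for propagation in E. coli. Selection in bacteria is by kanamycin, conferred by an aminoglycoside phosphotransferase gene. The feature table annotates no plant selectable marker within the T-DNA.

The first cassette expresses Sp-eCas9 1.1, an enhanced-specificity variant of the Streptococcus pyogenes Cas9 nuclease. It is driven by a CaMV 35S promoter with a duplicated enhancer, followed by the TMV Ω translational leader, and it ends at the nopaline synthase terminator. The annotation places an EYFP coding sequence directly downstream of Cas9 and before the terminator. This suggests a fluorescent C-terminal fusion for monitoring nuclease expression, although the catalogue entry does not mention the tag.

The second cassette is described as using the Arabidopsis U6-26 Pol III promoter to express a single guide RNA aimed at the Rpn2/Psmd1 subunit gene AT2G32730. Only the S. pyogenes gRNA scaffold was detected automatically, and the promoter and spacer are not annotated. A short attB2-like fragment lies just downstream of the scaffold.

The construct belongs to a toolkit made to compare the efficiency and specificity of different Cas nucleases in plants. Here it delivers the high-fidelity Cas9 variant together with a defined guide for targeted mutagenesis.
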