Addgene plasmid #117614: pEPOR2KN0047
Purpose: Level2 MoClo construct, containing level1 plant expression cassettes for Sp-eCas9 1.1(pEPOR1CB0011) and sgRNA_Rpn2/Psmd1 subunit {AT2G32730}(pEPOR1CB0075)
Depositing lab: Nicola Patron. Depositing organization: Earlham Institute. Publication: Comparison of efficiency and specificity of CRISPR-associated (Cas) nucleases in plants: An expanded toolkit for precision genome engineering. Raitskin O, Schudoma C, West A, Patron NJ. PLoS One. 2019 Feb 27;14(2):e0211598. doi: 10.1371/journal.pone.0211598. eCollection 2019. PubMed 30811422.
Backbone
  Vector backbone: pICSL4723
  Vector type: Plant Expression
Growth in bacteria
  Bacterial resistance: Kanamycin, 50 μg/mL
  Growth temperature: 37°C
  Growth strain: DH5alpha
  Copy number: High Copy
Gene/Insert
  Gene/Insert name: [35S:Sp-eCas9 1.1(pEPOR1CB0011) ] +[AtU6-26:sgRNA]
  Species: Synthetic
  Cloning method: Restriction Enzyme; 5′ cloning site BpiI (destroyed during cloning); 3′ cloning site BpiI (destroyed during cloning)
Terms and licenses: Academic/Nonprofit Terms; Industry Terms: Not Available to Industry
Depositor comments: Please visit https://www.biorxiv.org/content/early/2018/09/20/422766 for BioRxiv preprint
How to cite: pEPOR2KN0047 was a gift from Nicola Patron (Addgene plasmid # 117614 ; http://n2t.net/addgene:117614 ; RRID:Addgene_117614)
